Addgene plasmid #107416: pcDNA-NES-KIRIN1
Purpose: Mammalian cell expression plasmid for potassium ion raitometric indicator KIRIN1 with nuclear exclusion sequence
Depositing lab: Robert Campbell. Depositing organization: University of Alberta. Publication: Genetically encoded fluorescent indicators for imaging intracellular potassium ion concentration. Shen Y, Wu SY, Rancic V, Aggarwal A, Qian Y, Miyashita SI, Ballanyi K, Campbell RE, Dong M. Commun Biol. 2019 Jan 14;2:18. doi: 10.1038/s42003-018-0269-2. eCollection 2019. PubMed 30652129.
Backbone
  Vector backbone: pcDNA3.1
  Vector type: Mammalian Expression
Growth in bacteria
  Bacterial resistance: Ampicillin, 100 μg/mL
  Growth temperature: 37°C
  Growth strain: DH5alpha
  Copy number: High Copy
Gene/Insert
  Gene/Insert name: KIRIN1 (alt name: KCY1)
  Species: Synthetic
  Insert size (bp): 1878
  Tag / fusion protein: Nuclear exclusion sequence (NES) (LALKLAGLDIGS) (N terminal on insert)
Terms and licenses: Academic/Nonprofit Terms; Industry Terms: Not Available to Industry
Depositor comments: Please visit https://www.biorxiv.org/content/early/2018/01/26/254383 for bioRxiv preprint.
How to cite: pcDNA-NES-KIRIN1 was a gift from Robert Campbell (Addgene plasmid # 107416 ; http://n2t.net/addgene:107416 ; RRID:Addgene_107416)
