[The description below was written by a language model from this plasmid's Addgene catalogue record and pLannotate feature annotations shown in this document.]
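Description:
pcDNA-NES-KIRIN1 is a mammalian expression plasmid built on the pcDNA3.1 backbone, about 7.4 kb in the sequenced record, that encodes the genetically encoded ratiometric potassium ion indicator KIRIN1 (also called KCY1). It is propagated in E. coli through a high-copy ColE1/pUC-type origin with ampicillin selection from the β-lactamase gene. It also carries an f1 phage origin and an SV40 promoter-driven neomycin phosphotransferase cassette with an SV40 polyadenylation signal, which in pcDNA3.1-type vectors allows G418 selection of stably transfected mammalian cells.

The synthetic insert, listed as 1878 bp, sits downstream of the human CMV immediate-early enhancer and promoter and is terminated by the bovine growth hormone polyadenylation signal. A T7 promoter lies just upstream of the coding region. The annotated open reading frame comprises a cyan fluorescent protein (matched to mCerulean3), the E. coli potassium-binding protein Kbp, and a second Aequorea-derived fluorescent protein that the annotation tool matched as an EGFP-like fragment. Kbp binds a single K+ ion and undergoes a large conformational change, so placing it between two fluorescent proteins fits a sensor in which potassium binding alters their emission ratio, although the record itself does not spell out the readout mechanism. An N-terminal nuclear exclusion sequence keeps the indicator out of the nucleus. A short match to a His-tag-containing element appears downstream of the indicator, and several small hits (an HIV-1 LTR fragment, ble and lacI fragments) are probably backbone remnants or spurious matches. The plasmid is intended for imaging intracellular potassium concentration in mammalian cells.
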