Features (pLannotate 1.2.2; 23 found; start..end, strand, type, name):
    157..536     +  enhancer       CMV enhancer: human cytomegalovirus immediate early enhancer
    537..740     +  promoter       CMV promoter: human cytomegalovirus (CMV) immediate early promoter
    736..769     +  LTR            5' LTR (truncated) (fragment): truncated 5' long terminal repeat (LTR) from HIV-1
    785..803     +  promoter       T7 promoter: promoter for bacteriophage T7 RNA polymerase
    862..1542    +  CDS            mCerulean3 (fragment): mCerulean3 is a basic (constitutively fluorescent) cyan fluorescent protein published in 2011, derived from Aequorea victoria. It is reported to be a somewhat slowly-maturing monomer with very low acid sensitivity.
   1546..1989    +  CDS            kbp: KBP_ECOLI - Also known as ygaU, yzzM. Experimental evidence at protein level: Swiss-Prot protein existence level 1. Highly specific potassium binding protein that is required for normal growth in the presence of high levels of external K(+). May act as a sensor of cytoplasmic K(+) concentration. Binds a single K(+) ion, which induces a large conformational change. Can also bind the larger alkali metal ions Rb(+) and Cs(+), and NH(4)(+) (PubMed:27112601). May be involved in the regulation of peptidoglycan cross-linking (PubMed:25422305). From Escherichia coli (strain K12).
   2002..2649    +  CDS            cEGFP (fragment): cEGFP is a basic (constitutively fluorescent) green fluorescent protein published in 2008, derived from Aequorea victoria.
   2869..2886    +  CDS            capTEV™ (fragment): composite tag for in vivo biotinylation, TEV protease cleavage, and 6xHis tagging
   2936..3160    +  polyA_signal   bGH poly(A) signal: bovine growth hormone polyadenylation signal
   3164..3185    +  promoter       SV40 promoter (fragment): SV40 enhancer and early promoter
   3206..3634    +  rep_origin     f1 ori (sequence partly withheld): f1 bacteriophage origin of replication; arrow indicates direction of (+) strand synthesis
   3648..3977    +  promoter       SV40 promoter: SV40 enhancer and early promoter
   4044..4835    +  CDS            neo: KKA2_KLEPN - Also known as kan, nptII. Experimental evidence at protein level: Swiss-Prot protein existence level 1. Resistance to kanamycin, neomycin, paromomycin, ribostamycin, butirosin and gentamicin B. From Klebsiella pneumoniae.
   4859..5017    +  CDS            ble (fragment): BLE_KLEPN - Experimental evidence at protein level: Swiss-Prot protein existence level 1. Binding protein with a strong affinity to the bleomycin family of antibiotics. Binds to CL990; an antimitotic-antibiotic compound. From Klebsiella pneumoniae.
   5012..5133    +  polyA_signal   SV40 poly(A) signal: SV40 polyadenylation signal
   5206..5222    -  protein_bind   lac operator: The lac repressor binds to the lac operator to inhibit transcription in E. coli. This inhibition can be relieved by adding lactose or isopropyl-β-D-thiogalactopyranoside (IPTG). lac repressor encoded by lacI
   5230..5260    -  promoter       lac promoter: promoter for the E. coli lac operon
   5275..5296    -  protein_bind   CAP binding site: CAP binding activates transcription in the presence of cAMP. E. coli catabolite activator protein
   5309..5401    -  CDS            lacI (fragment): lac repressor; lacI; The lac repressor binds to the lac operator to inhibit transcription in E. coli. This inhibition can be relieved by adding lactose or isopropyl-β-D-thiogalactopyranoside (IPTG).
   5584..6172    -  rep_origin     ori: high-copy-number ColE1/pMB1/pBR322/pUC origin of replication
   6343..7203    -  CDS            AmpR: β-lactamase; bla; confers resistance to ampicillin, carbenicillin, and related antibiotics
   7204..7308    -  promoter       AmpR promoter: bla
   7367..2       -  misc_feature   bom (fragment) (across the origin): basis of mobility region from pBR322
>Addgene plasmid #107416 | pcDNA-NES-KIRIN1 | addgene full sequence | sequence record 207270 | Addgene NGS Result
ATCTGCTCCCTGCTTGTGTGTTGGAGGTCGCTGAGTAGTGCGCGAGCAAAATTTAAGCTACAACAAGGCA
AGGCTTGACCGACAATTGCATGAAGAATCTGCTTAGGGTTAGGCGTTTTGCGCTGCTTCGCGATGTACGG
GCCAGATATACGCGTTGACATTGATTATTGACTAGTTATTAATAGTAATCAATTACGGGGTCATTAGTTC
ATAGCCCATATATGGAGTTCCGCGTTACATAACTTACGGTAAATGGCCCGCCTGGCTGACCGCCCAACGA
CCCCCGCCCATTGACGTCAATAATGACGTATGTTCCCATAGTAACGCCAATAGGGACTTTCCATTGACGT
CAATGGGTGGAGTATTTACGGTAAACTGCCCACTTGGCAGTACATCAAGTGTATCATATGCCAAGTACGC
CCCCTATTGACGTCAATGACGGTAAATGGCCCGCCTGGCATTATGCCCAGTACATGACCTTATGGGACTT
TCCTACTTGGCAGTACATCTACGTATTAGTCATCGCTATTACCATGGTGATGCGGTTTTGGCAGTACATC
AATGGGCGTGGATAGCGGTTTGACTCACGGGGATTTCCAAGTCTCCACCCCATTGACGTCAATGGGAGTT
TGTTTTGGCACCAAAATCAACGGGACTTTCCAAAATGTCGTAACAACTCCGCCCCATTGACGCAAATGGG
CGGTAGGCGTGTACGGTGGGAGGTCTATATAAGCAGAGCTCTCTGGCTAACTAGAGAACCCACTGCTTAC
TGGCTTATCGAAATTAATACGACTCACTATAGGGAGACCCAAGCTGGCTAGCATGTTAGCCTTGAAATTA
GCAGGTCTTGATATCGGGAGCGTGAGCAAGGGCGAGGAGCTGTTCACCGGGGTGGTGCCCATCCTGGTCG
AGCTGGACGGCGACGTAAACGGCCACAAGTTCAGCGTGTCCGGCGAGGGCGAGGGCGATGCCACCTACGG
CAAGCTGACCCTGAAGTTCATCTGCACCACCGGCAAGCTGCCCGTGCCCTGGCCCACCCTCGTGACCACC
CTGAGCTGGGGCGTGCAGTGCTTCGCCCGCTACCCCGACCACATGAAGCAGCACGACTTCTTCAAGTCCG
CCATGCCCGAAGGCTACGTCCAGGAGCGCACCATCTTCTTCAAGGACGACGGCAACTACAAGACCCGCGC
CGAGGTGAAGTTCGAGGGCGACACCCTGGTGAACCGCATCGAGCTGAAGGGCATCGACTTCAAGGAGGAC
GGCAACATCCTGGGGCACAAGCTGGAGTACAACGCCATCCACGGCAACGTCTATATCACCGCCGACAAGC
AGAAGAACGGCATCAAGGCCAACTTCGGCCTCAACTGCAACATCGAGGACGGCAGCGTGCAGCTCGCCGA
CCACTACCAGCAGAACACCCCCATCGGCGACGGCCCCGTGCTGCTGCCCGACAACCACTACCTGAGCACC
CAGTCCAAGCTGAGCAAAGACCCCAACGAGAAGCGCGATCACATGGTCCTGCTGGAGTTCGTGACCGCGG
CCGCAGGCCTGTTCAACTTCGTGAAGGACGCCGGCGAGAAGCTGTGGGATGCCGTGACAGGCCAGCACGA
CAAGGACGACCAGGCCAAGAAGGTGCAGGAACACCTGAACAAGACCGGCATCCCCGACGCCGACAAAGTG
AACATCCAGATCGCCGACGGCAAGGCCACAGTGACAGGCGACGGACTGAGCCAGGAAGCCAAAGAAAAGA
TCCTGGTGGCCGTGGGCAACATCAGCGGAATCGCCAGCGTGGACGATCAAGTGAAAACCGCCACCCCTGC
CACCGCCAGCCAGTTCTACACAGTGAAGTCCGGCGACACCCTGAGCGCCATCAGCAAACAGGTGTACGGC
AACGCCAACCTGTACAACAAGATTTTCGAGGCCAACAAGCCCATGCTGAAGTCCCCCGACAAAATCTACC
CCGGCCAGGTGCTGAGAATCCCCGAGGAACTGGAGCTCATGGGTGGGGTCCAGCTTGCAGATCACTACCA
GCAGAATACTCCGATCGGGGATGGGCCGGTTCTCCTGCCTGACAACCACTACCTGTCATACCAGTCCAAG
CTGTCCAAAGATCCTAATGAAAAGCGGGATCACATGGTCCTGCTGGAATTTGTCACCGCCGCCGGAATCA
CTCTCGGAATGGACGAGCTGTACAAAGGTGGGACCGGGGGATCTATGGTGAGCAAGGGCGAAGAATTGTT
CACTGGTGTAGTCCCTATTTTGGTGGAACTGGATGGGGATGTCAACGGTCATAAATTCAGCGTGCGAGGG
GAGGGTGAGGGGGACGCAACTAATGGCAAATTGACACTCAAGCTCATCTGCACAACGGGGAAACTGCCCG
TGCCGTGGCCCACACTCGTTACTACTCTAGGATATGGCCTTATGTGTTTCGCCCGCTACCCAGACCACAT
GAAACAACACGATTTCTTTAAATCAGCCATGCCAGAGGGGTACGTCCAGGAGAGAACTATCTTCTTCAAG
GACGATGGTAATTACAAGACTAGGGCCGAGGTGAAATTCGAAGGGGATACACTTGTCAACCGAATCGAGC
TGAAGGGAATCGACTTTAAGGAGGACGGAAACATACTCGGGCATAAGTTGGAATACAACTACAACAGTCA
CAATGTTTACATCACAGCCGATAAGCAAAAGAACGGCATTAAGGCTAATTTTAAGATCCGTCACAACATT
GAGGATTAACTCGAGCGGCCGCCACTGTGCTGGATATCTGCAGAATTCCACCACACTGGACTAGTGGATC
CGAGCTCGGTACCAAGCTTTCTAGAACAAAAACTCATCTCAGAAGAGGATCTGAATAGCGCCGTCGACCA
TCATCATCATCATCATTGAGTTTAAACGGTCTCCAGCTTAAGTTTAAACCGCTGATCAGCCTCGACTGTG
CCTTCTAGTTGCCAGCCATCTGTTGTTTGCCCCTCCCCCGTGCCTTCCTTGACCCTGGAAGGTGCCACTC
CCACTGTCCTTTCCTAATAAAATGAGGAAATTGCATCGCATTGTCTGAGTAGGTGTCATTCTATTCTGGG
GGGTGGGGTGGGGCAGGACAGCAAGGGGGAGGATTGGGAAGACAATAGCAGGCATGCTGGGGATGCGGTG
GGCTCTATGGCTTCTGAGGCGGAAAGAACCAGCTGGGGCTCTAGGGGGTATCCCC
[124 nt withheld, positions 3206-3329]
C
[91 nt withheld, positions 3331-3421]
A
[49 nt withheld, positions 3423-3471]
CCTTTGACGTTGGAGTCCACGTTCTTT
[37 nt withheld, positions 3499-3535]
ACCCTATCTCGGTCTATTCTTTTGATTTATAAGGGATTTTGCCGATTTCGGCCTATTGGTTAAAAAATGA
GCTGATTTAACAAAAATTTAACGCGAATTAATTCTGTGGAATGTGTGTCAGTTAGGGTGTGGAAAGTCCC
CAGGCTCCCCAGCAGGCAGAAGTATGCAAAGCATGCATCTCAATTAGTCAGCAACCAGGTGTGGAAAGTC
CCCAGGCTCCCCAGCAGGCAGAAGTATGCAAAGCATGCATCTCAATTAGTCAGCAACCATAGTCCCGCCC
CTAACTCCGCCCATCCCGCCCCTAACTCCGCCCAGTTCCGCCCATTCTCCGCCCCATGGCTGACTAATTT
TTTTTATTTATGCAGAGGCCGAGGCCGCCTCTGCCTCTGAGCTATTCCAGAAGTAGTGAGGAGGCTTTTT
TGGAGGCCTAGGCTTTTGCAAAAAGCTCCCGGGAGCTTGTATATCCATTTTCGGATCTGATCAAGAGACA
GGATGAGGATCGTTTCGCATGATTGAACAAGATGGATTGCACGCAGGTTCTCCGGCCGCTTGGGTGGAGA
GGCTATTCGGCTATGACTGGGCACAACAGACAATCGGCTGCTCTGATGCCGCCGTGTTCCGGCTGTCAGC
GCAGGGGCGCCCGGTTCTTTTTGTCAAGACCGACCTGTCCGGTGCCCTGAATGAACTGCAGGACGAGGCA
GCGCGGCTATCGTGGCTGGCCACGACGGGCGTTCCTTGCGCAGCTGTGCTCGACGTTGTCACTGAAGCGG
GAAGGGACTGGCTGCTATTGGGCGAAGTGCCGGGGCAGGATCTCCTGTCATCTCACCTTGCTCCTGCCGA
GAAAGTATCCATCATGGCTGATGCAATGCGGCGGCTGCATACGCTTGATCCGGCTACCTGCCCATTCGAC
CACCAAGCGAAACATCGCATCGAGCGAGCACGTACTCGGATGGAAGCCGGTCTTGTCGATCAGGATGATC
TGGACGAAGAGCATCAGGGGCTCGCGCCAGCCGAACTGTTCGCCAGGCTCAAGGCGCGCATGCCCGACGG
CGAGGATCTCGTCGTGACCCATGGCGATGCCTGCTTGCCGAATATCATGGTGGAAAATGGCCGCTTTTCT
GGATTCATCGACTGTGGCCGGCTGGGTGTGGCGGACCGCTATCAGGACATAGCGTTGGCTACCCGTGATA
TTGCTGAAGAGCTTGGCGGCGAATGGGCTGACCGCTTCCTCGTGCTTTACGGTATCGCCGCTCCCGATTC
GCAGCGCATCGCCTTCTATCGCCTTCTTGACGAGTTCTTCTGAGCGGGACTCTGGGGTTCGAAATGACCG
ACCAAGCGACGCCCAACCTGCCATCACGAGATTTCGATTCCACCGCCGCCTTCTATGAAAGGTTGGGCTT
CGGAATCGTTTTCCGGGACGCCGGCTGGATGATCCTCCAGCGCGGGGATCTCATGCTGGAGTTCTTCGCC
CACCCCAACTTGTTTATTGCAGCTTATAATGGTTACAAATAAAGCAATAGCATCACAAATTTCACAAATA
AAGCATTTTTTTCACTGCATTCTAGTTGTGGTTTGTCCAAACTCATCAATGTATCTTATCATGTCTGTAT
ACCGTCGACCTCTAGCTAGAGCTTGGCGTAATCATGGTCATAGCTGTTTCCTGTGTGAAATTGTTATCCG
CTCACAATTCCACACAACATACGAGCCGGAAGCATAAAGTGTAAAGCCTGGGGTGCCTAATGAGTGAGCT
AACTCACATTAATTGCGTTGCGCTCACTGCCCGCTTTCCAGTCGGGAAACCTGTCGTGCCAGCTGCATTA
ATGAATCGGCCAACGCGCGGGGAGAGGCGGTTTGCGTATTGGGCGCTCTTCCGCTTCCTCGCTCACTGAC
TCGCTGCGCTCGGTCGTTCGGCTGCGGCGAGCGGTATCAGCTCACTCAAAGGCGGTAATACGGTTATCCA
CAGAATCAGGGGATAACGCAGGAAAGAACATGTGAGCAAAAGGCCAGCAAAAGGCCAGGAACCGTAAAAA
GGCCGCGTTGCTGGCGTTTTTCCATAGGCTCCGCCCCCCTGACGAGCATCACAAAAATCGACGCTCAAGT
CAGAGGTGGCGAAACCCGACAGGACTATAAAGATACCAGGCGTTTCCCCCTGGAAGCTCCCTCGTGCGCT
CTCCTGTTCCGACCCTGCCGCTTACCGGATACCTGTCCGCCTTTCTCCCTTCGGGAAGCGTGGCGCTTTC
TCATAGCTCACGCTGTAGGTATCTCAGTTCGGTGTAGGTCGTTCGCTCCAAGCTGGGCTGTGTGCACGAA
CCCCCCGTTCAGCCCGACCGCTGCGCCTTATCCGGTAACTATCGTCTTGAGTCCAACCCGGTAAGACACG
ACTTATCGCCACTGGCAGCAGCCACTGGTAACAGGATTAGCAGAGCGAGGTATGTAGGCGGTGCTACAGA
GTTCTTGAAGTGGTGGCCTAACTACGGCTACACTAGAAGAACAGTATTTGGTATCTGCGCTCTGCTGAAG
CCAGTTACCTTCGGAAAAAGAGTTGGTAGCTCTTGATCCGGCAAACAAACCACCGCTGGTAGCGGTGGTT
TTTTTGTTTGCAAGCAGCAGATTACGCGCAGAAAAAAAGGATCTCAAGAAGATCCTTTGATCTTTTCTAC
GGGGTCTGACGCTCAGTGGAACGAAAACTCACGTTAAGGGATTTTGGTCATGAGATTATCAAAAAGGATC
TTCACCTAGATCCTTTTAAATTAAAAATGAAGTTTTAAATCAATCTAAAGTATATATGAGTAAACTTGGT
CTGACAGTTACCAATGCTTAATCAGTGAGGCACCTATCTCAGCGATCTGTCTATTTCGTTCATCCATAGT
TGCCTGACTCCCCGTCGTGTAGATAACTACGATACGGGAGGGCTTACCATCTGGCCCCAGTGCTGCAATG
ATACCGCGAGACCCACGCTCACCGGCTCCAGATTTATCAGCAATAAACCAGCCAGCCGGAAGGGCCGAGC
GCAGAAGTGGTCCTGCAACTTTATCCGCCTCCATCCAGTCTATTAATTGTTGCCGGGAAGCTAGAGTAAG
TAGTTCGCCAGTTAATAGTTTGCGCAACGTTGTTGCCATTGCTACAGGCATCGTGGTGTCACGCTCGTCG
TTTGGTATGGCTTCATTCAGCTCCGGTTCCCAACGATCAAGGCGAGTTACATGATCCCCCATGTTGTGCA
AAAAAGCGGTTAGCTCCTTCGGTCCTCCGATCGTTGTCAGAAGTAAGTTGGCCGCAGTGTTATCACTCAT
GGTTATGGCAGCACTGCATAATTCTCTTACTGTCATGCCATCCGTAAGATGCTTTTCTGTGACTGGTGAG
TACTCAACCAAGTCATTCTGAGAATAGTGTATGCGGCGACCGAGTTGCTCTTGCCCGGCGTCAATACGGG
ATAATACCGCGCCACATAGCAGAACTTTAAAAGTGCTCATCATTGGAAAACGTTCTTCGGGGCGAAAACT
CTCAAGGATCTTACCGCTGTTGAGATCCAGTTCGATGTAACCCACTCGTGCACCCAACTGATCTTCAGCA
TCTTTTACTTTCACCAGCGTTTCTGGGTGAGCAAAAACAGGAAGGCAAAATGCCGCAAAAAAGGGAATAA
GGGCGACACGGAAATGTTGAATACTCATACTCTTCCTTTTTCAATATTATTGAAGCATTTATCAGGGTTA
TTGTCTCATGAGCGGATACATATTTGAATGTATTTAGAAAAATAAACAAATAGGGGTTCCGCGCACATTT
CCCCGAAAAGTGCCACCTGACGTCGACGGATCGGGAGATCTCCCGATCCCCTATGGTGCACTCTCAGTAC
AATCTGCTCTGATGCCGCATAGTTAAGCCAGT
