>Addgene plasmid #107416 | pcDNA-NES-KIRIN1 | depositor partial sequence | sequence record 202627 | KIRIN1
ATGGTGAGCAAGGGCGAGGAGCTGTTCACCGGGGTGGTGCCCATCCTGGTCGAGCTGGACGGCGACGTAA
ACGGCCACAAGTTCAGCGTGTCCGGCGAGGGCGAGGGCGATGCCACCTACGGCAAGCTGACCCTGAAGTT
CATCTGCACCACCGGCAAGCTGCCCGTGCCCTGGCCCACCCTCGTGACCACCCTGAGCTGGGGCGTGCAG
TGCTTCGCCCGCTACCCCGACCACATGAAGCAGCACGACTTCTTCAAGTCCGCCATGCCCGAAGGCTACG
TCCAGGAGCGCACCATCTTCTTCAAGGACGACGGCAACTACAAGACCCGCGCCGAGGTGAAGTTCGAGGG
CGACACCCTGGTGAACCGCATCGAGCTGAAGGGCATCGACTTCAAGGAGGACGGCAACATCCTGGGGCAC
AAGCTGGAGTACAACGCCATCCACGGCAACGTCTATATCACCGCCGACAAGCAGAAGAACGGCATCAAGG
CCAACTTCGGCCTCAACTGCAACATCGAGGACGGCAGCGTGCAGCTCGCCGACCACTACCAGCAGAACAC
CCCCATCGGCGACGGCCCCGTGCTGCTGCCCGACAACCACTACCTGAGCACCCAGTCCAAGCTGAGCAAA
GACCCCAACGAGAAGCGCGATCACATGGTCCTGCTGGAGTTCGTGACCGCGGCCGCAGGCCTGTTCAACT
TCGTGAAGGACGCCGGCGAGAAGCTGTGGGATGCCGTGACAGGCCAGCACGACAAGGACGACCAGGCCAA
GAAGGTGCAGGAACACCTGAACAAGACCGGCATCCCCGACGCCGACAAAGTGAACATCCAGATCGCCGAC
GGCAAGGCCACAGTGACAGGCGACGGACTGAGCCAGGAAGCCAAAGAAAAGATCCTGGTGGCCGTGGGCA
ACATCAGCGGAATCGCCAGCGTGGACGATCAAGTGAAAACCGCCACCCCTGCCACCGCCAGCCAGTTCTA
CACAGTGAAGTCCGGCGACACCCTGAGCGCCATCAGCAAACAGGTGTACGGCAACGCCAACCTGTACAAC
AAGATTTTCGAGGCCAACAAGCCCATGCTGAAGTCCCCCGACAAAATCTACCCCGGCCAGGTGCTGAGAA
TCCCCGAGGAACTGGAGCTCATGGGTGGGGTCCAGCTTGCAGATCACTACCAGCAGAATACTCCGATCGG
GGATGGGCCGGTTCTCCTGCCTGACAACCACTACCTGTCATACCAGTCCAAGCTGTCCAAAGATCCTAAT
GAAAAGCGGGATCACATGGTCCTGCTGGAATTTGTCACCGCCGCCGGAATCACTCTCGGAATGGACGAGC
TGTACAAAGGTGGGACCGGGGGATCTATGGTGAGCAAGGGCGAAGAATTGTTCACTGGTGTAGTCCCTAT
TTTGGTGGAACTGGATGGGGATGTCAACGGTCATAAATTCAGCGTGCGAGGGGAGGGTGAGGGGGACGCA
ACTAATGGCAAATTGACACTCAAGCTCATCTGCACAACGGGGAAACTGCCCGTGCCGTGGCCCACACTCG
TTACTACTCTAGGATATGGCCTTATGTGTTTCGCCCGCTACCCAGACCACATGAAACAACACGATTTCTT
TAAATCAGCCATGCCAGAGGGGTACGTCCAGGAGAGAACTATCTTCTTCAAGGACGATGGTAATTACAAG
ACTAGGGCCGAGGTGAAATTCGAAGGGGATACACTTGTCAACCGAATCGAGCTGAAGGGAATCGACTTTA
AGGAGGACGGAAACATACTCGGGCATAAGTTGGAATACAACTACAACAGTCACAATGTTTACATCACAGC
CGATAAGCAAAAGAACGGCATTAAGGCTAATTTTAAGATCCGTCACAACATTGAGGAT
